>Addgene plasmid #162465 | pFA-MNase-SAT1 | addgene full sequence | sequence record 320746 | Addgene NGS Result
TGTACTGAGAGTGCACCATATGGACATATTGTCGTTAGAACGCGGCTACAATTAATACATAACCTTATGT
ATCATACACATACGATTTAGGTGACACTATAGAACGCGGCCGCCAGCTGAAGCTTCGTACGCTGCAGGTC
GACGGATCCCCGGGTTAATTAAAGATTATAAGGACCATGACGGAGATTACAAAGATCACGACATTGACTA
CAAAGATGACGACGATAAAGCTGCCGCCACATCTACCAAGAAACTTCATAAGGAACCAGCTACATTGATT
AAGGCAATAGATGGGGACACCGTAAAACTTATGTACAAAGGGCAGCCAATGACCTTCAGATTGTTGTTGG
TTGACACTCCTGAAACAAAACACCCAAAGAAAGGAGTGGAAAAATATGGTCCTGAGGCTTCCGCTTTCAC
AAAGAAAATGGTAGAAAACGCAAAGAAGATCGAAGTCGAGTTCGACAAAGGTCAACGTACCGATAAATAT
GGAAGAGGACTTGCATACATTTACGCCGATGGAAAAATGGTGAATGAAGCATTGGTGAGACAAGGGTTAG
CAAAAGTTGCATATGTCTACAAGCCAAATAACACACACGAGCAGCATTTACGTAAATCAGAGGCACAGGC
AAAGAAAGAGAAATTAAACATTTGGAGTGAGGATAATGCTGATTCAGGGCAATAGTAGAGGCGCGCCGTC
GAGCGTCAAAACTAGAGAATAATAAAGAAAACGATCTTTTCAAAAAGAAAAAACCTTTTAGTTTTCCTTT
GTTGTTGTTGTGGGTGTGTGCTATTTATATTATATAGTTTACTCATAATACCATAAAATATTCGGTTTGA
TTAGGTTATTTTAATAAGCTAATTTGTTTCTAATCGTGTAATTTATGCTGTGTATATTAAGTAGTGTGTG
CACTGCCCAAAAATGTTTGTTGTTTATAGTCGGTTAAAGAGAAAAAAGAAAAAAAGATCCATACACACAC
GTTAATTAGTTGTTCAACGTAATACACTCATATTTTGTTCTTATTTGCTTTCGGTCGCTGTTCTCACCAA
GATTTATTGCCAACGAAACAATTTTTTTTTATATATTTTCAGATTTTTCTTTTTTTCCTTTCCTTTCCTT
TTCTAATTTTCACTCCTGGTTTTCTTTCTTTCTTAGAAACATTATCTCGATATTAATATTAAAAAAATAT
AATCATTCAAAATGGACGGTGGTATGTTTTAGTTTAGCTTCAATTCTAATTGATTGATTAATCAGTTGAT
TGGTTTCAATATGACAAATGGGTAGGGTGGGAAAACTTCATTTTCAATTCAGATCAAACTTTTTTGTTGT
CGACATAATATTTCTCGTTTGGGATGTTACTGTCACATTAATAATACACACACATCAGCTTATAATTTTG
AAAGTAATTTATCAGATATGTTGTGACGATCAGTGGAAATGGCTAACTTCAATGTATCTGTTCTTCCCCT
TTTTCAAAGTTCACGTTTTTTGATTGATTGATTGATCTGTCGGCAGTGGTTTCAAAACCATTCGGTGAGT
AATCCTATCAATCAATGTTACGACAAAAGGCTCAATATTCAAAATTGCAATGTTTTATGTTTTCCTACGT
GTACTTGTGCAAGGCAATTGATTCAACATTGCTTTTGGTGTTTGACGAGTTTCTAGTTTGGACTTGTGTT
GTTATCTGGGCTATACAGATTTCCCGGCTCACTATGAATTTTTTTTTTCGACGCTCAGTGCACACAACTA
TAAACAACACAAACACAAACACAGCAAGAAAAAAAAAAAACGAACATTGAATTGAAACCAAGCCAACTGA
AAAATTCCTTATTTAAATGACTGTCATACTAACCCATTTTTATAGAAGAAGTTGCTGCTTTAGTTATCGA
TAACGGTTCTCATATGAAAATTTCGGTGATCCCTGAGCAGGTGGCGGAAACATTGGATGCTGAGAACCAT
TTCATTGTTCGTGAAGTGTTCGATGTGCACCTATCCGACCAAGGCTTTGAACTATCTACCAGAAGTGTGA
GCCCCTACCGGAAGGATTACATCTCGGATGATGACTCTGATGAAGACTCTGCTTGCTATGGCGCATTCAT
CGACCAAGAGCTTGTCGGGAAGATTGAACTCAACTCAACATGGAACGATCTAGCCTCTATCGAACACATT
GTTGTGTCGCACACGCACCGAGGCAAAGGAGTCGCGCACAGTCTCATCGAATTTGCGAAAAAGTGGGCAC
TAAGCAGACAGCTCCTTGGCATACGATTAGAGACACAAACGAACAATGTACCTGCCTGCAATTTGTACGC
AAAATGTGGCTTTACTCTCGGCGGCATTGACCTCTTCACGTATAAAACTAGACCTCAAGTCTCGAACGAA
ACAGCGATGTACTGGTACTGGTTCTCGGGAGCACAGGATGACGCCTAACATATGTGAAGTGTGAAGGGGG
AGATTTTCACTTTATTAGATTTGTATATATGTATAATAAATAAATAAATAAGTTAAATAAATAATTAGAT
AAGGGTGGTAATTATTACTATTTACAATCAAAGGTGGTCCTGAGCTCGAATTCATCGATGATATCAGATC
CACTAGTGGCCTATGCGGCCGCGGATCTGCCGGTCTCCCTATAGTGAGTCGTATTAATTTCGATAAGCCA
GGTTAACCTGCATTAATGAATCGGCCAACGCGCGGGGAGAGGCGGTTTGCGTATTGGGCGCTCTTCCGCT
TCCTCGCTCACTGACTCGCTGCGCTCGGTCGTTCGGCTGCGGCGAGCGGTATCAGCTCACTCAAAGGCGG
TAATACGGTTATCCACAGAATCAGGGGATAACGCAGGAAAGAACATGTGAGCAAAAGGCCAGCAAAAGGC
CAGGAACCGTAAAAAGGCCGCGTTGCTGGCGTTTTTCCATAGGCTCCGCCCCCCTGACGAGCATCACAAA
AATCGACGCTCAAGTCAGAGGTGGCGAAACCCGACAGGACTATAAAGATACCAGGCGTTTCCCCCTGGAA
GCTCCCTCGTGCGCTCTCCTGTTCCGACCCTGCCGCTTACCGGATACCTGTCCGCCTTTCTCCCTTCGGG
AAGCGTGGCGCTTTCTCATAGCTCACGCTGTAGGTATCTCAGTTCGGTGTAGGTCGTTCGCTCCAAGCTG
GGCTGTGTGCACGAACCCCCCGTTCAGCCCGACCGCTGCGCCTTATCCGGTAACTATCGTCTTGAGTCCA
ACCCGGTAAGACACGACTTATCGCCACTGGCAGCAGCCACTGGTAACAGGATTAGCAGAGCGAGGTATGT
AGGCGGTGCTACAGAGTTCTTGAAGTGGTGGCCTAACTACGGCTACACTAGAAGAACAGTATTTGGTATC
TGCGCTCTGCTGAAGCCAGTTACCTTCGGAAAAAGAGTTGGTAGCTCTTGATCCGGCAAACAAACCACCG
CTGGTAGCGGTGGTTTTTTTGTTTGCAAGCAGCAGATTACGCGCAGAAAAAAAGGATCTCAAGAAGATCC
TTTGATCTTTTCTACGGGGTCTGACGCTCAGTGGAACGAAAACTCACGTTAAGGGATTTTGGTCATGAGA
TTATCAAAAAGGATCTTCACCTAGATCCTTTTAAATTAAAAATGAAGTTTTAAATCAATCTAAAGTATAT
ATGAGTAAACTTGGTCTGACAGTTACCAATGCTTAATCAGTGAGGCACCTATCTCAGCGATCTGTCTATT
TCGTTCATCCATAGTTGCCTGACTCCCCGTCGTGTAGATAACTACGATACGGGAGGGCTTACCATCTGGC
CCCAGTGCTGCAATGATACCGCGAGACCCACGCTCACCGGCTCCAGATTTATCAGCAATAAACCAGCCAG
CCGGAAGGGCCGAGCGCAGAAGTGGTCCTGCAACTTTATCCGCCTCCATCCAGTCTATTAATTGTTGCCG
GGAAGCTAGAGTAAGTAGTTCGCCAGTTAATAGTTTGCGCAACGTTGTTGCCATTGCTACAGGCATCGTG
GTGTCACGCTCGTCGTTTGGTATGGCTTCATTCAGCTCCGGTTCCCAACGATCAAGGCGAGTTACATGAT
CCCCCATGTTGTGCAAAAAAGCGGTTAGCTCCTTCGGTCCTCCGATCGTTGTCAGAAGTAAGTTGGCCGC
AGTGTTATCACTCATGGTTATGGCAGCACTGCATAATTCTCTTACTGTCATGCCATCCGTAAGATGCTTT
TCTGTGACTGGTGAGTACTCAACCAAGTCATTCTGAGAATAGTGTATGCGGCGACCGAGTTGCTCTTGCC
CGGCGTCAATACGGGATAATACCGCGCCACATAGCAGAACTTTAAAAGTGCTCATCATTGGAAAACGTTC
TTCGGGGCGAAAACTCTCAAGGATCTTACCGCTGTTGAGATCCAGTTCGATGTAACCCACTCGTGCACCC
AACTGATCTTCAGCATCTTTTACTTTCACCAGCGTTTCTGGGTGAGCAAAAACAGGAAGGCAAAATGCCG
CAAAAAAGGGAATAAGGGCGACACGGAAATGTTGAATACTCATACTCTTCCTTTTTCAATATTATTGAAG
CATTTATCAGGGTTATTGTCTCATGAGCGGATACATATTTGAATGTATTTAGAAAAATAAACAAATAGGG
GTTCCGCGCACATTTCCCCGAAAAGTGCCACCTGACGTCTAAGAAACCATTATTATCATGACATTAACCT
ATAAAAATAGGCGTATCACGAGGCCCTTTCGTCTCGCGCGTTTCGGTGATGACGGTGAAAACCTCTGACA
CATGCAGCTCCCGGAGACGGTCACAGCTTGTCTGTAAGCGGATGCCGGGAGCAGACAAGCCCGTCAGGGC
GCGTCAGCGGGTGTTGGCGGGTGTCGGGGCTGGCTTAACTATGCGGCATCAGAGCAGAT
Features (pLannotate 1.2.2; 12 found; start..end, strand, type, name):
     85..103     +  promoter       SP6 promoter: promoter for bacteriophage SP6 RNA polymerase
    206..229     +  CDS            3xFLAG (fragment): three tandem FLAG® epitope tags
    233..682     +  CDS            nuc (fragment): NUC_STAAC - Experimental evidence at protein level: Swiss-Prot protein existence level 1. Enzyme that catalyzes the hydrolysis of both DNA and RNA at the 5' position of the phosphodiester bond. From Staphylococcus aureus (strain COL).
   1904..2425    +  CDS            sat-1: STA_ECOLX - Protein inferred from homology: Swiss-Prot protein existence level 3. Involved in resistance to streptothricin, a broad-spectrum antibiotic produced by streptomycetes (PubMed:1850404). Detoxifies streptothricin via acetylation of the beta amino group of the first beta-lysyl moiety of streptothricin (By similarity). From Escherichia coli.
   2484..2500    -  promoter       copia promoter (fragment): strong promoter from the Drosophila transposable element copia (Sinclair et al., 1986)
   2628..2646    -  promoter       T7 promoter: promoter for bacteriophage T7 RNA polymerase
   2668..2721    -  CDS            lacI (fragment): lac repressor; lacI; The lac repressor binds to the lac operator to inhibit transcription in E. coli. This inhibition can be relieved by adding lactose or isopropyl-β-D-thiogalactopyranoside (IPTG).
   2904..3492    -  rep_origin     ori: high-copy-number ColE1/pMB1/pBR322/pUC origin of replication
   3663..4523    -  CDS            AmpR: β-lactamase; bla; confers resistance to ampicillin, carbenicillin, and related antibiotics
   4524..4628    -  promoter       AmpR promoter: bla
   4723..4758    +  CDS            rop (fragment): Rop protein, which maintains plasmids at low copy number; rop
   4860..22      +  misc_feature   bom (fragment) (across the origin): basis of mobility region from pBR322
