[The description below was written by a language model from this plasmid's Addgene catalogue record and pLannotate feature annotations shown in this document.]
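Description:
pFA-MNase-SAT1 is a pFA6a-based yeast tagging plasmid built for ChEC-seq (chromatin endogenous cleavage followed by sequencing) in Candida species. It is maintained in E. coli through a high-copy ColE1/pUC-type origin and an ampicillin resistance gene (β-lactamase with its own promoter). The backbone also carries SP6 and T7 phage promoters flanking the cassette region, plus short annotated remnants of lacI, rop and the pBR322 bom region. No yeast replication origin is annotated. This fits the usual role of pFA-series plasmids as PCR templates for cassettes that integrate into the genome, although the record does not say this explicitly.

The payload is a synthetic 3xFLAG–MNase module. A FLAG epitope segment (annotated only as a fragment of 3xFLAG) is followed directly by the coding region for Staphylococcus aureus micrococcal nuclease (nuc, also annotated as a fragment). No promoter is annotated upstream of this module, as would be expected for a tag meant to be fused in frame to a chromosomal gene of interest. Downstream lies the SAT1 marker, a streptothricin acetyltransferase that gives dominant drug selection. According to the record, SAT1 was amplified from pFA-SAT1 and cloned in place of the URA3 auxotrophic marker of the parent pFA-MNase-CaURA3. This makes the cassette usable in strains without a ura3 mutation. The promoter driving SAT1 is not identified in the feature table, and the very short "copia promoter" hit is probably a spurious match.

In ChEC-seq, a DNA-binding protein fused to MNase cleaves nearby DNA, mapping its genome-wide occupancy at high resolution. The sequenced record (4,889 nt) is somewhat longer than the catalogued total size of 4,628 bp.
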