Addgene plasmid #162465: pFA-MNase-SAT1
Purpose: pFA-MNase-CaURA3 was double digested to remove the URA3 auxotrophy marker. The SAT1 marker was amplified from pFA-SAT1 and cloned into the AscI-SacI-digested pFA-MNase
Depositing lab: Adnane Sellam. Depositing organization: Montreal Heart Institute. Publication: High-Resolution Genome-Wide Occupancy in Candida spp. Using ChEC-seq. Tebbji F, Khemiri I, Sellam A. mSphere. 2020 Oct 14;5(5). pii: 5/5/e00646-20. doi: 10.1128/mSphere.00646-20. PubMed 33055256.
Backbone
  Vector backbone: pFA6a
  Backbone size w/o insert (bp): 4087
  Total vector size (bp): 4628
  Vector type: Yeast Expression
  Selectable markers: SAT1
Growth in bacteria
  Bacterial resistance: Ampicillin, 100 μg/mL
  Growth temperature: 37°C
  Growth strain: DH5alpha
  Copy number: Unknown
Gene/Insert
  Gene/Insert name: 3FLAG-Mnase
  Species: Synthetic
  Insert size (bp): 543
  Cloning method: Restriction Enzyme; 5′ cloning site PACI (not destroyed); 3′ cloning site SATI (not destroyed)
  Sequencing primers: 5′ AGGGTTTTCCCAGTCACG; 3′ GAGCGGATAACAATTTCACAC
Terms and licenses: Academic/Nonprofit Terms; Industry Terms: Not Available to Industry
How to cite: pFA-MNase-SAT1 was a gift from Adnane Sellam (Addgene plasmid # 162465 ; http://n2t.net/addgene:162465 ; RRID:Addgene_162465)
